Addgene plasmid #182202: AAV-H2GH
Purpose: Adeno-associated viral vector to express histone2B-HaloTag-GFP fusion, a nuclear-localized Halotag-GFP fusion construct
Depositing lab: Joshua Kritzer. Depositing organization: Tufts University. Publication: Quantitative Measurement of Cytosolic and Nuclear Penetration of Oligonucleotide Therapeutics. Deprey K, Batistatou N, Debets MF, Godfrey J, VanderWall KB, Miles RR, Shehaj L, Guo J, Andreucci A, Kandasamy P, Lu G, Shimizu M, Vargeese C, Kritzer JA. ACS Chem Biol. 2022 Jan 15. doi: 10.1021/acschembio.1c00830. PubMed 35034446.
Backbone
  Vector backbone: AAV-CMV-GFP
  Vector type: AAV
Growth in bacteria
  Bacterial resistance: Ampicillin, 100 μg/mL
  Growth temperature: 37°C
  Growth strain: NEB Stable
  Copy number: Unknown
Gene/Insert
  Gene/Insert name: histone2B-HaloTag-GFP
Terms and licenses: Academic/Nonprofit Terms; Industry Terms: Not Available to Industry
How to cite: AAV-H2GH was a gift from Joshua Kritzer (Addgene plasmid # 182202 ; http://n2t.net/addgene:182202 ; RRID:Addgene_182202)
