[The description below was written by a language model from this plasmid's Addgene catalogue record and pLannotate feature annotations shown in this document.]
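Description:
AAV-H2GH is an adeno-associated virus transfer plasmid built on the AAV-CMV-GFP backbone, designed to express a nuclear-localized HaloTag-GFP reporter in mammalian cells. In bacteria it is maintained through a high-copy ColE1/pUC-type origin and selected with ampicillin via the β-lactamase gene. The backbone also carries an f1 phage origin and several small vestigial fragments (lacZα, lacI, rop, bom, M13 genes, SV40 ori) that are leftovers of earlier cloning vectors rather than functional parts. It is propagated in a recombination-deficient strain, as is usual for plasmids containing repeat-prone ITRs.

The expression cassette lies between two AAV2 inverted terminal repeats, which are the cis elements required for replication and packaging of the intervening DNA into AAV particles when rep, cap and helper functions are provided in trans. Transcription is driven by the human CMV immediate-early enhancer and promoter, followed by a truncated human β-globin intron that promotes splicing and efficient expression, and it terminates at a human β-globin polyadenylation signal. Short β-globin exon fragments flank the insert.

The coding region fuses human histone H2B (HIST1H2BJ) to EGFP and then HaloTag. The annotated order, H2B-EGFP-HaloTag, differs from the catalogue name "histone2B-HaloTag-GFP". H2B anchors the fusion to chromatin and so confines it to the nucleus, EGFP reports expression and localization, and HaloTag, a modified dehalogenase, reacts covalently with chloroalkane-bearing ligands. According to the associated publication, the construct supports quantitative measurement of cytosolic and nuclear penetration of oligonucleotide therapeutics, with the nuclear HaloTag presumably acting as a compartment-specific capture point for chloroalkane-tagged molecules.
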