Features (pLannotate 1.2.2; 24 found; start..end, strand, type, name):
     10..389     +  enhancer       CMV enhancer: human cytomegalovirus immediate early enhancer
    390..593     +  promoter       CMV promoter: human cytomegalovirus (CMV) immediate early promoter
    707..1182    +  intron         β-globin intron: internally truncated intron from human β-globin
   1186..1236    +  CDS            HBB (fragment): HBB_COLGU - Experimental evidence at transcript level: Swiss-Prot protein existence level 2. Involved in oxygen transport from the lung to the various peripheral tissues. From Colobus guereza (Mantled guereza) (Eastern black-and-white colobus monkey).
   1236..1258    +  misc_feature   MCS (fragment): multiple cloning site
   1259..1636    +  CDS            H2B: human histone H2B; HIST1H2BJ
   1655..2371    +  CDS            EGFP: EGFP is a basic (constitutively fluorescent) green fluorescent protein published in 1996, derived from Aequorea victoria. It is reported to be a rapidly-maturing weak dimer with moderate acid sensitivity.
   2381..3268    +  CDS            HaloTag®: modified bacterial dehalogenase that forms covalent bonds with chloroalkane derivatives
   3291..3320    +  misc_feature   MCS (fragment): pBluescript multiple cloning site
   3332..3406    +  CDS            HBB (fragment): HBB_PONPY - Experimental evidence at transcript level: Swiss-Prot protein existence level 2. Involved in oxygen transport from the lung to the various peripheral tissues. From Pongo pygmaeus (Bornean orangutan).
   3410..3804    +  polyA_signal   β-globin poly(A): human β-globin polyadenylation signal
   4159..4291    +  repeat_region  AAV2 ITR (fragment): inverted terminal repeat of adeno-associated virus serotype 2 inverted
   4286..4355    +  CDS            lacZα (fragment): LacZα fragment of β-galactosidase; lacZ fragment
   4366..4671    +  CDS            M13 gene IV (fragment) (sequence partly withheld): pIV; IV; phage assembly
   4659..5087    +  rep_origin     f1 ori (sequence partly withheld): f1 bacteriophage origin of replication; arrow indicates direction of (+) strand synthesis
   5177..5580    +  CDS            M13 gene II (fragment) (sequence partly withheld): pII; II; replication
   5588..5687    -  misc_feature   bom (fragment): basis of mobility region from pBR322
   5789..5824    -  CDS            rop (fragment): Rop protein, which maintains plasmids at low copy number; rop
   5919..6023    +  promoter       AmpR promoter: bla
   6024..6884    +  CDS            AmpR: β-lactamase; bla; confers resistance to ampicillin, carbenicillin, and related antibiotics
   7055..7643    +  rep_origin     ori: high-copy-number ColE1/pMB1/pBR322/pUC origin of replication
   7826..7882    +  CDS            lacI (fragment): lac repressor; lacI; The lac repressor binds to the lac operator to inhibit transcription in E. coli. This inhibition can be relieved by adding lactose or isopropyl-β-D-thiogalactopyranoside (IPTG).
   7876..8009    -  repeat_region  AAV2 ITR: inverted terminal repeat of adeno-associated virus serotype 2 inverted
   8061..8104    -  rep_origin     SV40 ori (fragment): SV40 origin of replication
>Addgene plasmid #182202 | AAV-H2GH | addgene full sequence | sequence record 370452 | Addgene NGS Result
CGCCATGTTGACATTGATTATTGACTAGTTATTAATAGTAATCAATTACGGGGTCATTAGTTCATAGCCC
ATATATGGAGTTCCGCGTTACATAACTTACGGTAAATGGCCCGCCTGGCTGACCGCCCAACGACCCCCGC
CCATTGACGTCAATAATGACGTATGTTCCCATAGTAACGCCAATAGGGACTTTCCATTGACGTCAATGGG
TGGAGTATTTACGGTAAACTGCCCACTTGGCAGTACATCAAGTGTATCATATGCCAAGTACGCCCCCTAT
TGACGTCAATGACGGTAAATGGCCCGCCTGGCATTATGCCCAGTACATGACCTTATGGGACTTTCCTACT
TGGCAGTACATCTACGTATTAGTCATCGCTATTACCATGGTGATGCGGTTTTGGCAGTACATCAATGGGC
GTGGATAGCGGTTTGACTCACGGGGATTTCCAAGTCTCCACCCCATTGACGTCAATGGGAGTTTGTTTTG
GCACCAAAATCAACGGGACTTTCCAAAATGTCGTAACAACTCCGCCCCATTGACGCAAATGGGCGGTAGG
CGTGTACGGTGGGAGGTCTATATAAGCAGAGCTCGTTTAGTGAACCGTCAGATCGCCTGGAGACGCCATC
CACGCTGTTTTGACCTCCATAGAAGACACCGGGACCGATCCAGCCTCCCCTCGAAGCTGATCCTGAGAAC
TTCAGGGTGAGTCTATGGGACCCTTGATGTTTTCTTTCCCCTTCTTTTCTATGGTTAAGTTCATGTCATA
GGAAGGGGAGAAGTAACAGGGTACACATATTGACCAAATCAGGGTAATTTTGCATTTGTAATTTTAAAAA
ATGCTTTCTTCTTTTAATATACTTTTTTGTTTATCTTATTTCTAATACTTTCCCTAATCTCTTTCTTTCA
GGGCAATAATGATACAATGTATCATGCCTCTTTGCACCATTCTAAAGAATAACAGTGATAATTTCTGGGT
TAAGGCAATAGCAATATTTCTGCATATAAATATTTCTGCATATAAATTGTAACTGATGTAAGAGGTTTCA
TATTGCTAATAGCAGCTACAATCCAGCTACCATTCTGCTTTTATTTTATGGTTGGGATAAGGCTGGATTA
TTCTGAGTCCAAGCTAGGCCCTTTTGCTAATCATGTTCATACCTCTTATCTTCCTCCCACAGCTCCTGGG
CAACGTGCTGGTCTGTGTGCTGGCCCATCACTTTGGCAAAGAATTCCGCGGGCCCGGGATCCACCGGTAT
GCCAGAGCCAGCGAAGTCTGCTCCCGCCCCGAAAAAGGGCTCCAAGAAGGCGGTGACTAAGGCGCAGAAG
AAAGGCGGCAAGAAGCGCAAGCGCAGCCGCAAGGAGAGCTATTCCATCTATGTGTACAAGGTTCTGAAGC
AGGTCCACCCTGACACCGGCATTTCGTCCAAGGCCATGGGCATCATGAATTCGTTTGTGAACGACATTTT
CGAGCGCATCGCAGGTGAGGCTTCCCGCCTGGCGCATTACAACAAGCGCTCGACCATCACCTCCAGGGAG
ATCCAGACGGCCGTGCGCCTGCTGCTGCCTGGGGAGTTGGCCAAGCACGCCGTGTCCGAGGGTACTAAGG
CCATCACCAAGTACACCAGCGCTAAGGATCCACCGGTCGCCACCATGGTGAGCAAGGGCGAGGAGCTGTT
CACCGGGGTGGTGCCCATCCTGGTCGAGCTGGACGGCGACGTAAACGGCCACAAGTTCAGCGTGTCCGGC
GAGGGCGAGGGCGATGCCACCTACGGCAAGCTGACCCTGAAGTTCATCTGCACCACCGGCAAGCTGCCCG
TGCCCTGGCCCACCCTCGTGACCACCCTGACCTACGGCGTGCAGTGCTTCAGCCGCTACCCCGACCACAT
GAAGCAGCACGACTTCTTCAAGTCCGCCATGCCCGAAGGCTACGTCCAGGAGCGCACCATCTTCTTCAAG
GACGACGGCAACTACAAGACCCGCGCCGAGGTGAAGTTCGAGGGCGACACCCTGGTGAACCGCATCGAGC
TGAAGGGCATCGACTTCAAGGAGGACGGCAACATCCTGGGGCACAAGCTGGAGTACAACTACAACAGCCA
CAACGTCTATATCATGGCCGACAAGCAGAAGAACGGCATCAAGGTGAACTTCAAGATCCGCCACAACATC
GAGGACGGCAGCGTGCAGCTCGCCGACCACTACCAGCAGAACACCCCCATCGGCGACGGCCCCGTGCTGC
TGCCCGACAACCACTACCTGAGCACCCAGTCCGCCCTGAGCAAAGACCCCAACGAGAAGCGCGATCACAT
GGTCCTGCTGGAGTTCGTGACCGCCGCCGGGATCACTCTCGGCATGGACGAGCTGTACAAGCGCGCCACC
ATGGCAGAAATCGGTACTGGCTTTCCATTCGACCCCCATTATGTGGAAGTCCTGGGCGAGCGCATGCACT
ACGTCGATGTTGGTCCGCGCGATGGCACCCCTGTGCTGTTCCTGCACGGTAACCCGACCTCCTCCTACGT
GTGGCGCAACATCATCCCGCATGTTGCACCGACCCATCGCTGCATTGCTCCAGACCTGATCGGTATGGGC
AAATCCGACAAACCAGACCTGGGTTATTTCTTCGACGACCACGTCCGCTTCATGGATGCCTTCATCGAAG
CCCTGGGTCTGGAAGAGGTCGTCCTGGTCATTCACGACTGGGGCTCCGCTCTGGGTTTCCACTGGGCCAA
GCGCAATCCAGAGCGCGTCAAAGGTATTGCATTTATGGAGTTCATCCGCCCTATCCCGACCTGGGACGAA
TGGCCAGAATTTGCCCGCGAGACCTTCCAGGCCTTCCGCACCACCGACGTCGGCCGCAAGCTGATCATCG
ATCAGAACGTTTTTATCGAGGGTACGCTGCCGATGGGTGTCGTCCGCCCGCTGACTGAAGTCGAGATGGA
CCATTACCGCGAGCCGTTCCTGAATCCTGTTGACCGCGAGCCACTGTGGCGCTTCCCAAACGAGCTGCCA
ATCGCCGGTGAGCCAGCGAACATCGTCGCGCTGGTCGAAGAATACATGGACTGGCTGCACCAGTCCCCTG
TCCCGAAGCTGCTGTTCTGGGGCACCCCAGGCGTTCTGATCCCACCGGCCGAAGCCGCTCGCCTGGCCAA
AAGCCTGCCTAACTGCAAGGCTGTGGACATCGGCCCGGGTCTGAATCTGCTGCAAGAAGACAACCCGGAC
CTGATCGGCAGCGAGATCGCGCGCTGGCTGTCGACGCTCGAGATTTCCTAAGCGGCCGCTCTAGAGGATC
CAAGCTTATCGATACCGTCGACCTCGAGGGCCCAGATCTAATTCACCCCACCAGTGCAGGCTGCCTATCA
GAAAGTGGTGGCTGGTGTGGCTAATGCCCTGGCCCACAAGTATCACTAAGCTCGCTTTCTTGCTGTCCAA
TTTCTATTAAAGGTTCCTTTGTTCCCTAAGTCCAACTACTAAACTGGGGGATATTATGAAGGGCCTTGAG
CATCTGGATTCTGCCTAATAAAAAACATTTATTTTCATTGCAATGATGTATTTAAATTATTTCTGAATAT
TTTACTAAAAAGGGAATGTGGGAGGTCAGTGCATTTAAAACATAAAGAAATGAAGAGCTAGTTCAAACCT
TGGGAAAATACACTATATCTTAAACTCCATGAAAGAAGGTGAGGCTGCAAACAGCTAATGCACATTGGCA
ACAGCCCCTGATGCCTATGCCTTATTCATCCCTCAGAAAAGGATTCAAGTAGAGGCTTGATTTGGAGGTT
AAAGTTTTGCTATGCTGTATTTTACATTACTTATTGTTTTAGCTGTCCTCATGAATGTCTTTTCACTACC
CATTTGCTTATCCTGCATCTCTCAGCCTTGACTCCACTCAGTTCTCTTGCTTAGAGATACCACCTTTCCC
CTGAAGTGTTCCTTCCATGTTTTACGGCGAGATGGTTTCTCCTCGCCTGGCCACTCAGCCTTAGTTGTCT
CTGTTGTCTTATAGAGGTCTACTTGAAGAAGGAAAAACAGGGGGCATGGTTTGACTGTCCTGTGAGCCCT
TCTTCCCTGCCTCCCCCACTCACAGTGACCCGGAATCCCTCGACATCTAGAGCATGGCTACGTAGATAAG
TAGCATGGCGGGTTAATCATTAACTACAAGGAACCCCTAGTGATGGAGTTGGCCACTCCCTCTCTGCGCG
CTCGCTCGCTCACTGAGGCCGGGCGACCAAAGGTCGCCCGACGCCCGGGCTTTGCCCGGGCGGCCTCAGT
GAGCGAGCGAGCGCGCAGCTGGCGTAATAGCGAAGAGGCCCGCACCGATCGCCCTTCCCAACAGTTGCGC
AGCCTGAATGGCGAATGGCGATTCC
[38 nt withheld, positions 4366-4403]
C
[378 nt withheld, positions 4405-4782]
C
[91 nt withheld, positions 4784-4874]
A
[49 nt withheld, positions 4876-4924]
CCTTTGACGTTGGAGTCCACGTTCTTT
[37 nt withheld, positions 4952-4988]
ACCCTATCTCGGTCTATTCTTTTGATTTATAAGGGATTTTGCCGATTTCGGCCTATTGGTTAAAAAATGA
GCTGATTTAACAAAAATTTAACGCGAATTTTAACAAAATATTAACGCTTACAATTTAAATATTTGCTTAT
ACAATCT
[100 nt withheld, positions 5136-5235]
CTCAGGCAATGACCTGATAGCCTTTGTAG
[69 nt withheld, positions 5265-5333]
T
[44 nt withheld, positions 5335-5378]
ACCTACACATTACTCA
[44 nt withheld, positions 5395-5438]
TTGCGTTGAAATAAAGGCTTCTCCC
[83 nt withheld, positions 5464-5546]
TTCTTTGCCTTGCCTGTATGATTTATTGGATGTTGGAATCGCCTGATGCGGTATTTTCTCCTTACGCATC
TGTGCGGTATTTCACACCGCATATGGTGCACTCTCAGTACAATCTGCTCTGATGCCGCATAGTTAAGCCA
GCCCCGACACCCGCCAACACCCGCTGACGCGCCCTGACGGGCTTGTCTGCTCCCGGCATCCGCTTACAGA
CAAGCTGTGACCGTCTCCGGGAGCTGCATGTGTCAGAGGTTTTCACCGTCATCACCGAAACGCGCGAGAC
GAAAGGGCCTCGTGATACGCCTATTTTTATAGGTTAATGTCATGATAATAATGGTTTCTTAGACGTCAGG
TGGCACTTTTCGGGGAAATGTGCGCGGAACCCCTATTTGTTTATTTTTCTAAATACATTCAAATATGTAT
CCGCTCATGAGACAATAACCCTGATAAATGCTTCAATAATATTGAAAAAGGAAGAGTATGAGTATTCAAC
ATTTCCGTGTCGCCCTTATTCCCTTTTTTGCGGCATTTTGCCTTCCTGTTTTTGCTCACCCAGAAACGCT
GGTGAAAGTAAAAGATGCTGAAGATCAGTTGGGTGCACGAGTGGGTTACATCGAACTGGATCTCAACAGC
GGTAAGATCCTTGAGAGTTTTCGCCCCGAAGAACGTTTTCCAATGATGAGCACTTTTAAAGTTCTGCTAT
GTGGCGCGGTATTATCCCGTATTGACGCCGGGCAAGAGCAACTCGGTCGCCGCATACACTATTCTCAGAA
TGACTTGGTTGAGTACTCACCAGTCACAGAAAAGCATCTTACGGATGGCATGACAGTAAGAGAATTATGC
AGTGCTGCCATAACCATGAGTGATAACACTGCGGCCAACTTACTTCTGACAACGATCGGAGGACCGAAGG
AGCTAACCGCTTTTTTGCACAACATGGGGGATCATGTAACTCGCCTTGATCGTTGGGAACCGGAGCTGAA
TGAAGCCATACCAAACGACGAGCGTGACACCACGATGCCTGTAGCAATGGCAACAACGTTGCGCAAACTA
TTAACTGGCGAACTACTTACTCTAGCTTCCCGGCAACAATTAATAGACTGGATGGAGGCGGATAAAGTTG
CAGGACCACTTCTGCGCTCGGCCCTTCCGGCTGGCTGGTTTATTGCTGATAAATCTGGAGCCGGTGAGCG
TGGGTCTCGCGGTATCATTGCAGCACTGGGGCCAGATGGTAAGCCCTCCCGTATCGTAGTTATCTACACG
ACGGGGAGTCAGGCAACTATGGATGAACGAAATAGACAGATCGCTGAGATAGGTGCCTCACTGATTAAGC
ATTGGTAACTGTCAGACCAAGTTTACTCATATATACTTTAGATTGATTTAAAACTTCATTTTTAATTTAA
AAGGATCTAGGTGAAGATCCTTTTTGATAATCTCATGACCAAAATCCCTTAACGTGAGTTTTCGTTCCAC
TGAGCGTCAGACCCCGTAGAAAAGATCAAAGGATCTTCTTGAGATCCTTTTTTTCTGCGCGTAATCTGCT
GCTTGCAAACAAAAAAACCACCGCTACCAGCGGTGGTTTGTTTGCCGGATCAAGAGCTACCAACTCTTTT
TCCGAAGGTAACTGGCTTCAGCAGAGCGCAGATACCAAATACTGTTCTTCTAGTGTAGCCGTAGTTAGGC
CACCACTTCAAGAACTCTGTAGCACCGCCTACATACCTCGCTCTGCTAATCCTGTTACCAGTGGCTGCTG
CCAGTGGCGATAAGTCGTGTCTTACCGGGTTGGACTCAAGACGATAGTTACCGGATAAGGCGCAGCGGTC
GGGCTGAACGGGGGGTTCGTGCACACAGCCCAGCTTGGAGCGAACGACCTACACCGAACTGAGATACCTA
CAGCGTGAGCTATGAGAAAGCGCCACGCTTCCCGAAGGGAGAAAGGCGGACAGGTATCCGGTAAGCGGCA
GGGTCGGAACAGGAGAGCGCACGAGGGAGCTTCCAGGGGGAAACGCCTGGTATCTTTATAGTCCTGTCGG
GTTTCGCCACCTCTGACTTGAGCGTCGATTTTTGTGATGCTCGTCAGGGGGGCGGAGCCTATGGAAAAAC
GCCAGCAACGCGGCCTTTTTACGGTTCCTGGCCTTTTGCTGGCCTTTTGCTCACATGTTCTTTCCTGCGT
TATCCCCTGATTCTGTGGATAACCGTATTACCGCCTTTGAGTGAGCTGATACCGCTCGCCGCAGCCGAAC
GACCGAGCGCAGCGAGTCAGTGAGCGAGGAAGCGGAAGAGCGCCCAATACGCAAACCGCCTCTCCCCGCG
CGTTGGCCGATTCATTAATGCAGCTGCGCGCTCGCTCGCTCACTGAGGCCGCCCGGGCAAAGCCCGGGCG
TCGGGCGACCTTTGGTCGCCCGGCCTCAGTGAGCGAGCGAGCGCGCAGAGAGGGAGTGGCCAACTCCATC
ACTAGGGGTTCCTTGTAGTTAATGATTAACCCGCCATGCTACTTATCTACGTAGCCATGCTCTAGCGGCC
TCGGCCTCTGCATAAATAAAAAAAATTAGTCAGCCATGAGCTTGGCCCATTGCATACGTTGTATCCATAT
CATAATATGTACATTTATATTGGCTCATGTCCAACATTAC
